Addgene plasmid #35431: hAAVS1 1L TALEN
Purpose: TALEN designed to target the human AAVS1 locus
Depositing lab: Feng Zhang. Depositing organization: Broad Institute. Publication: A transcription activator-like effector toolbox for genome engineering. Sanjana NE, Cong L, Zhou Y, Cunniff MM, Feng G, Zhang F. Nat Protoc. 2012 Jan 5;7(1):171-92. doi: 10.1038/nprot.2011.431. PubMed 22222791.
Backbone
  Vector backbone: TALEN BB
  Vector type: Mammalian Expression
  Selectable markers: Hygromycin
Growth in bacteria
  Bacterial resistance: Ampicillin, 100 μg/mL
  Growth temperature: 37°C
  Growth strain: Stbl3
  Copy number: High Copy
Gene/Insert
  Gene/Insert name: hAAVS1 1L TALEN
Terms and licenses: Academic/Nonprofit Terms; Industry Terms: Not Available to Industry
Depositor comments: Full vector map on EveryVector: http://everyvector.com/publish/show/NA_19179
How to cite: hAAVS1 1L TALEN was a gift from Feng Zhang (Addgene plasmid # 35431 ; http://n2t.net/addgene:35431 ; RRID:Addgene_35431)
