[The description below was written by a language model from this plasmid's Addgene catalogue record.]
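Description:
hAAVS1 1L TALEN is a mammalian expression plasmid built on the "TALEN BB" backbone that encodes a transcription activator-like effector nuclease designed to target the human AAVS1 locus. It is propagated in bacteria as a high-copy plasmid under ampicillin selection, and the record lists hygromycin as the selectable marker for mammalian cells. The listed bacterial host is a recombination-deficient strain, which fits the highly repetitive nature of TALE repeat arrays, as these are prone to rearrangement during cloning.

The insert is the TALEN itself. In general, a TALEN consists of a customised array of TALE DNA-binding repeats, each recognising one base of the target site, fused to the catalytic domain of the FokI endonuclease. Because FokI must dimerise to cut, TALENs are used in pairs that bind opposite strands flanking a short spacer. The "1L" in the name suggests that this is the left-hand member of such a pair, to be co-delivered with a matching right-hand construct, although the record does not say so explicitly. No feature table is provided, so the promoter driving TALEN expression, any nuclear localisation signals or epitope tags, the polyadenylation signal, the origin of replication and the exact target sequence are not stated.

AAVS1 is widely used as a "safe harbour" site in the human genome, so a nuclease directed there is typically used to introduce a double-strand break, either for disruption by error-prone repair or to stimulate homology-directed integration of a transgene from a donor template. The construct comes from a TALE toolbox for genome engineering, where it can serve as a ready-made example of a locus-specific nuclease.
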