>Addgene plasmid #35431 | hAAVS1 1L TALEN | addgene partial sequence | sequence record 44546 | zTALE-F 5'-CTCCCCTTCAGCTGGACAC-3'
ACGGCGGTCGAGGCGGTGCACGCGTGGCGCAATGCGCTCACGGGAGCACCCCTCAACCTGACCCCAGAGC
AGGTCGTGGCAATTGCGAGCAACAAGGGGGGAAAGCAGGCACTCGAAACCGTCCAGAGGTTGCTGCCTGT
GCTGTGCCAAGCGCACGGACTTACGCCAGAGCAGGTCGTGGCAATTGCGAGCAACGGAGGGGGAAAGCAG
GCACTCGAAACCGTCCAGAGGTTGCTGCCTGTGCTGTGCCAAGCGCACGGACTAACCCCAGAGCAGGTCG
TGGCAATTGCGAGCCATGACGGGGGAAAGCAGGCACTCGAAACCGTCCAGAGGTTGCTGCCTGTGCTGTG
CCAAGCGCACGGGTTGACCCCAGAGCAGGTCGTGGCAATTGCGAGCCATGACGGGGGAAAGCAGGCACTC
GAAACCGTCCAGAGGTTGCTGCCTGTGCTGTGCCAAGCGCACGGCTTAACCCCAGAGCAGGTCGTGGCAA
TTGCGAGCCATGACGGGGGAAAGCAGGCACTCGAAACCGTCCAGAGGTTGCTGCCTGTGCTGTGCCAAGC
GCACGGCCTGACCCCAGAGCAGGTCGTGGCAATTGCGAGCCATGACGGGGGAAAGCAGGCACTCGAAACC
GTCCAGAGGTTGCTGCCTGTGCTGTGCCAAGCGCACGGACTGACACCAGAGCAGGTCGTGGCAATTGCGA
GCAACGGAGGGGGAAAGCAGGCACTCGAAACCGTCCAGAGGTTGCTGCCTGTGCTGTGCCAAGCGCACGG
ACTCACTCCAGAGCAGGTCGTGGCAATTGCGAGCCATGACGGGGGAAAGCAGGCACTCGAAACCGTCCAG
AGGTTGCTGCCTGTGCTGTGCCAAGCGCACGGCCTCACCCCAG
