>Addgene plasmid #35431 | hAAVS1 1L TALEN | addgene partial sequence | sequence record 44547 | zTALE-R 5'-CTTCTTCACCGCATCCAAG-3'
GATGATCATTAGTGAGTGCGGCCAGCGCGGGGTCCGGCCTCGAAAGCTGGGCCACGATTGACTCCAGTGC
GGGTCTGCCCCCGATGTTGGATGCAATAGCCACTACCTGCTCAGGCGTGAGTCCGTGCGCTTGGCACAGC
ACAGGCAGCAACCTCTGGACGGTTTCGAGTGCCTGCTTTCCCCCGTCATGGCTCGCAATTGCCACGACCT
GCTCTGGGGTTAGACCGTGCGCTTGGCACAGCACAGGCAGCAACCTCTGGACGGTTTCGAGTGCCTGCTT
TCCCCCGATGTTGCTCGCAATTGCCACGACCTGCTCTGGGGTGAGCCCATGCGCTTGGCACAGCACAGGC
AGCAACCTCTGGACGGTTTCGAGTGCCTGCTTTCCCCCGTCATGGCTCGCAATTGCCACGACCTGCTCTG
GGGTGAGGCCGTGCGCTTGGCACAGCACAGGCAGCAACCTCTGGACGGTTTCGAGTGCCTGCTTTCCCCC
GTCATGGCTCGCAATTGCCACGACCTGCTCTGGGGTAAGACCGTGCGCTTGGCACAGCACAGGCAGCAAC
CTCTGGACGGTTTCGAGTGCCTGCTTTCCCCCGTCATGGCTCGCAATTGCCACGACCTGCTCTGGGGTGA
GCCCGTGCGCTTGGCACAGCACAGGCAGCAACCTCTGGACGGTTTCGAGTGCCTGCTTTCCCCCGTCATG
GCTCGCAATTGCCACGACCTGCTCTGGGGTAAGTCCGTGCGCTTGGCACAGCACAGGCAGCAACCTCTGG
ACGGTTTCGAGTGCCTGCTTTCCCCCGATGTTGCTCGCAATTGCCACGACCTGCTCTGGGGTTAATCCGT
GCGCTTGGCACAGCACAGGCAGCAACCTCTGGACGGTTTCGAGTGCCTGCTTTCCCCCGTCATGGCTCGC
AATT
