>Addgene plasmid #35431 | hAAVS1 1L TALEN | addgene partial sequence | sequence record 69592 | CMV-F 5'-CGCAAATGGGCGGTAGGCGTG-3'
CTATATAAGCAGAGCTCTCTGGCTAACTAGAGAACCCACTGCTTACTGGCTTATCGAAATTAATACGACT
CACTATAGGGGCCACCATGGACTATAAGGACCACGACGGAGACTACAAGGATCATGATATTGATTACAAA
GACGATGACGATAAGATGGCCCCAAAGAAGAAGCGGAAGGTCGGTATCCACGGAGTCCCAGCAGCCGTAG
ATTTGAGAACTTTGGGATATTCACAGCAGCAGCAGGAAAAGATCAAGCCCAAAGTGAGGTCGACAGTCGC
GCAGCATCACGAAGCGCTGGTGGGTCATGGGTTTACACATGCCCACATCGTAGCCTTGTCGCAGCACCCT
GCAGCCCTTGGCACGGTCGCCGTCAAGTACCAGGACATGATTGCGGCGTTGCCGGAAGCCACACATGAGG
CGATCGTCGGTGTGGGGAAACAGTGGAGCGGAGCCCGAGCGCTTGAGGCCCTGTTGACGGTCGCGGGAGA
GCTGAGAGGGCCTCCCCTTCAGCTGGACACGGGCCAGTTGCTGAAGATCGCGAAGCGGGGAGGAGTCACG
GCGGTCGAGGCGGTGCACGCGTGGCGCAATGCGCTCACGGGAGCACCCCTCAACCTGACCCCAGAGCAGG
TCGTGGCAATTGCGAGCAACAAGGGGGGAAAGCAGGCACTCGAAACCGTCCAGAGGTTGCTGCCTGTGCT
GTGCCAAGCGCACGGACTTAC
