LOCUS       Exported 8118 bp ds-DNA circular SYN 12-MAY-2021
DEFINITION  TALEN designed to target the human AAVS1 locus .
ACCESSION   .
VERSION     .
KEYWORDS    hAAVS1 1L TALEN
SOURCE      synthetic DNA construct
  ORGANISM  synthetic DNA construct
REFERENCE   1 (bases 1 to 8118)
  AUTHORS   Sanjana NE, Cong L, Zhou Y, Cunniff MM, Feng G, Zhang F
  TITLE     A transcription activator-like effector toolbox for genome
            engineering.
  JOURNAL   Nat Protoc. 2012 Jan 5;7(1):171-92. doi: 10.1038/nprot.2011.431.
  PUBMED    22222791
REFERENCE   2 (bases 1 to 8118)
  AUTHORS   .
  TITLE     Direct Submission
  JOURNAL   Exported May 12, 2021 from SnapGene Server 1.1.58
            http://www.snapgene.com
FEATURES             Location/Qualifiers
     source          1..8118
                     /organism="synthetic DNA construct"
                     /mol_type="other DNA"
     rep_origin      86..674
                     /direction=RIGHT
                     /label=ori
                     /note="high-copy-number ColE1/pMB1/pBR322/pUC origin of
                     replication"
     primer_bind     575..594
                     /label=pBR322ori-F
                     /note="pBR322 origin, forward primer"
     primer_bind     828..845
                     /label=L4440
                     /note="L4440 vector, forward primer"
     primer_bind     943..960
                     /label=M13 Forward
                     /note="In lacZ gene. Also called M13-F20 or M13 (-21)
                     Forward"
     primer_bind     944..960
                     /label=M13 fwd
                     /note="common sequencing primer, one of multiple similar
                     variants"
     protein_bind    1416..1432
                     /label=lac operator
                     /bound_moiety="lac repressor encoded by lacI"
                     /note="The lac repressor binds to the lac operator to
                     inhibit transcription in E. coli. This inhibition can be
                     relieved by adding lactose or
                     isopropyl-beta-D-thiogalactopyranoside (IPTG)."
     enhancer        1459..1838
                     /label=CMV enhancer
                     /note="human cytomegalovirus immediate early enhancer"
     promoter        1839..2042
                     /label=CMV promoter
                     /note="human cytomegalovirus (CMV) immediate early
                     promoter"
     primer_bind     1993..2013
                     /label=CMV-F
                     /note="Human CMV immediate early promoter, forward primer"
     primer_bind     2087..2106
                     /label=T7
                     /note="T7 promoter, forward primer"
     promoter        2087..2105
                     /label=T7 promoter
                     /note="promoter for bacteriophage T7 RNA polymerase"
     regulatory      2107..2116
                     /regulatory_class="other"
                     /note="vertebrate consensus sequence for strong initiation
                     of translation (Kozak, 1987)"
     CDS             2116..2181
                     /codon_start=1
                     /product="three tandem FLAG(R) epitope tags, followed by an
                     enterokinase cleavage site"
                     /label=3xFLAG
                     /translation="DYKDHDGDYKDHDIDYKDDDDK"
     CDS             2188..2208
                     /codon_start=1
                     /product="nuclear localization signal of SV40 (simian virus
                     40) large T antigen"
                     /label=SV40 NLS
                     /translation="PKKKRKV"
     CDS             4528..5115
                     /codon_start=1
                     /product="nonspecific DNA cleavage domain of the FokI
                     endonuclease (Li et al., 1992)"
                     /label=FokI cleavage domain
                     /note="must dimerize to be catalytically active"
                     /translation="QLVKSELEEKKSELRHKLKYVPHEYIELIEIARNSTQDRILEMKV
                     MEFFMKVYGYRGKHLGGSRKPDGAIYTVGSPIDYGVIVDTKAYSGGYNLPIGQADEMQR
                     YVEENQTRNKHINPNEWWKVYPSSVTEFKFLFVSGHFKGNYKAQLTRLNHITNCNGAVL
                     SVEELLIGGEMIKAGTLTLEEVRRKFNNGEINF"
     primer_bind     complement(5133..5150)
                     /label=BGH-rev
                     /note="Bovine growth hormone terminator, reverse primer.
                     Also called BGH reverse"
     polyA_signal    5139..5250
                     /label=bGH poly(A) signal
                     /note="bovine growth hormone polyadenylation signal"
     primer_bind     complement(5368..5388)
                     /label=pBABE 3'
                     /note="SV40 enhancer, reverse primer for pBABE vectors"
     promoter        5373..5702
                     /label=SV40 promoter
                     /note="SV40 enhancer and early promoter"
     rep_origin      5553..5688
                     /label=SV40 ori
                     /note="SV40 origin of replication"
     primer_bind     5615..5634
                     /label=SV40pro-F
                     /note="SV40 promoter/origin, forward primer"
     CDS             5751..6776
                     /codon_start=1
                     /gene="aph(4)-Ia"
                     /product="aminoglycoside phosphotransferase from E. coli"
                     /label=HygR
                     /note="confers resistance to hygromycin"
                     /translation="MKKPELTATSVEKFLIEKFDSVSDLMQLSEGEESRAFSFDVGGRG
                     YVLRVNSCADGFYKDRYVYRHFASAALPIPEVLDIGEFSESLTYCISRRAQGVTLQDLP
                     ETELPAVLQPVAEAMDAIAAADLSQTSGFGPFGPQGIGQYTTWRDFICAIADPHVYHWQ
                     TVMDDTVSASVAQALDELMLWAEDCPEVRHLVHADFGSNNVLTDNGRITAVIDWSEAMF
                     GDSQYEVANIFFWRPWLACMEQQTRYFERRHPELAGSPRLRAYMLRIGLDQLYQSLVDG
                     NFDDAAWAQGRCDAIVRSGAGTVGRTQIARRSAAVWTDGCVEVLADSGNRRPSTRPRAK
                     E"
     polyA_signal    6906..7027
                     /label=SV40 poly(A) signal
                     /note="SV40 polyadenylation signal"
     primer_bind     complement(6943..6962)
                     /label=SV40pA-R
                     /note="SV40 polyA, reverse primer"
     primer_bind     6997..7016
                     /label=EBV-rev
                     /note="SV40 polyA terminator, reverse primer"
     CDS             complement(7080..7940)
                     /codon_start=1
                     /gene="bla"
                     /product="beta-lactamase"
                     /label=AmpR
                     /note="confers resistance to ampicillin, carbenicillin, and
                     related antibiotics"
                     /translation="MSIQHFRVALIPFFAAFCLPVFAHPETLVKVKDAEDQLGARVGYI
                     ELDLNSGKILESFRPEERFPMMSTFKVLLCGAVLSRIDAGQEQLGRRIHYSQNDLVEYS
                     PVTEKHLTDGMTVRELCSAAITMSDNTAANLLLTTIGGPKELTAFLHNMGDHVTRLDRW
                     EPELNEAIPNDERDTTMPVAMATTLRKLLTGELLTLASRQQLIDWMEADKVAGPLLRSA
                     LPAGWFIADKSGAGERGSRGIIAALGPDGKPSRIVVIYTTGSQATMDERNRQIAEIGAS
                     LIKHW"
     primer_bind     7703..7722
                     /label=Amp-R
                     /note="Ampicillin resistance gene, reverse primer"
     promoter        complement(7941..8032)
                     /gene="bla"
                     /label=AmpR promoter
     primer_bind     8074..8093
                     /label=Kan-R
                     /note="Kanamycin resistance gene, reverse primer"
     primer_bind     8099..8118
                     /label=pENTR-R
                     /note="pENTR vectors, reverse primer"
ORIGIN
        1 ctcatgacca aaatccctta acgtgagtta cgcgcgcgtc gttccactga gcgtcagacc
       61 ccgtagaaaa gatcaaagga tcttcttgag atcctttttt tctgcgcgta atctgctgct
      121 tgcaaacaaa aaaaccaccg ctaccagcgg tggtttgttt gccggatcaa gagctaccaa
      181 ctctttttcc gaaggtaact ggcttcagca gagcgcagat accaaatact gttcttctag
      241 tgtagccgta gttagcccac cacttcaaga actctgtagc accgcctaca tacctcgctc
      301 tgctaatcct gttaccagtg gctgctgcca gtggcgataa gtcgtgtctt accgggttgg
      361 actcaagacg atagttaccg gataaggcgc agcggtcggg ctgaacgggg ggttcgtgca
      421 cacagcccag cttggagcga acgacctaca ccgaactgag atacctacag cgtgagctat
      481 gagaaagcgc cacgcttccc gaagggagaa aggcggacag gtatccggta agcggcaggg
      541 tcggaacagg agagcgcacg agggagcttc cagggggaaa cgcctggtat ctttatagtc
      601 ctgtcgggtt tcgccacctc tgacttgagc gtcgattttt gtgatgctcg tcaggggggc
      661 ggagcctatg gaaaaacgcc agcaacgcgg cctttttacg gttcctggcc ttttgctggc
      721 cttttgctca catgttcttt cctgcgttat cccctgattc tgtggataac cgtattaccg
      781 cctttgagtg agctgatacc gctcgccgca gccgaacgac cgagcgcagc gagtcagtga
      841 gcgaggaagc ggaaggcgag agtagggaac tgccaggcat caaactaagc agaaggcccc
      901 tgacggatgg cctttttgcg tttctacaaa ctctttctgt gttgtaaaac gacggccagt
      961 cttaagctcg ggccccctgg gcggttctga taacgagtaa tcgttaatcc gcaaataacg
     1021 taaaaacccg cttcggcggg tttttttatg gggggagttt agggaaagag catttgtcag
     1081 aatatttaag ggcgcctgtc actttgcttg atatatgaga attatttaac cttataaatg
     1141 agaaaaaagc aacgcacttt aaataagata cgttgctttt tcgattgatg aacacctata
     1201 attaaactat tcatctatta tttatgattt tttgtatata caatatttct agtttgttaa
     1261 agagaattaa gaaaataaat ctcgaaaata ataaagggaa aatcagtttt tgatatcaaa
     1321 attatacatg tcaacgataa tacaaaatat aatacaaact ataagatgtt atcagtattt
     1381 attatcattt agaataaatt ttgtgtcgcc cttaattgtg agcggataac aattacgagc
     1441 ttcatgcaca gtggcgttga cattgattat tgactagtta ttaatagtaa tcaattacgg
     1501 ggtcattagt tcatagccca tatatggagt tccgcgttac ataacttacg gtaaatggcc
     1561 cgcctggctg accgcccaac gacccccgcc cattgacgtc aataatgacg tatgttccca
     1621 tagtaacgcc aatagggact ttccattgac gtcaatgggt ggagtattta cggtaaactg
     1681 cccacttggc agtacatcaa gtgtatcata tgccaagtac gccccctatt gacgtcaatg
     1741 acggtaaatg gcccgcctgg cattatgccc agtacatgac cttatgggac tttcctactt
     1801 ggcagtacat ctacgtatta gtcatcgcta ttaccatggt gatgcggttt tggcagtaca
     1861 tcaatgggcg tggatagcgg tttgactcac ggggatttcc aagtctccac cccattgacg
     1921 tcaatgggag tttgttttgg caccaaaatc aacgggactt tccaaaatgt cgtaacaact
     1981 ccgccccatt gacgcaaatg ggcggtaggc gtgtacggtg ggaggtctat ataagcagag
     2041 ctctctggct aactagagaa cccactgctt actggcttat cgaaattaat acgactcact
     2101 ataggggcca ccatggacta taaggaccac gacggagact acaaggatca tgatattgat
     2161 tacaaagacg atgacgataa gatggcccca aagaagaagc ggaaggtcgg tatccacgga
     2221 gtcccagcag ccgtagattt gagaactttg ggatattcac agcagcagca ggaaaagatc
     2281 aagcccaaag tgaggtcgac agtcgcgcag catcacgaag cgctggtggg tcatgggttt
     2341 acacatgccc acatcgtagc cttgtcgcag caccctgcag cccttggcac ggtcgccgtc
     2401 aagtaccagg acatgattgc ggcgttgccg gaagccacac atgaggcgat cgtcggtgtg
     2461 gggaaacagt ggagcggagc ccgagcgctt gaggccctgt tgacggtcgc gggagagctg
     2521 agagggcctc cccttcagct ggacacgggc cagttgctga agatcgcgaa gcggggagga
     2581 gtcacggcgg tcgaggcggt gcacgcgtgg cgcaatgcgc tcacgggagc acccctcaac
     2641 ctgaccccag agcaggtcgt ggcaattgcg agcaacaagg ggggaaagca ggcactcgaa
     2701 accgtccaga ggttgctgcc tgtgctgtgc caagcgcacg gacttacgcc agagcaggtc
     2761 gtggcaattg cgagcaacgg agggggaaag caggcactcg aaaccgtcca gaggttgctg
     2821 cctgtgctgt gccaagcgca cggactaacc ccagagcagg tcgtggcaat tgcgagccat
     2881 gacgggggaa agcaggcact cgaaaccgtc cagaggttgc tgcctgtgct gtgccaagcg
     2941 cacgggttga ccccagagca ggtcgtggca attgcgagcc atgacggggg aaagcaggca
     3001 ctcgaaaccg tccagaggtt gctgcctgtg ctgtgccaag cgcacggctt aaccccagag
     3061 caggtcgtgg caattgcgag ccatgacggg ggaaagcagg cactcgaaac cgtccagagg
     3121 ttgctgcctg tgctgtgcca agcgcacggc ctgaccccag agcaggtcgt ggcaattgcg
     3181 agccatgacg ggggaaagca ggcactcgaa accgtccaga ggttgctgcc tgtgctgtgc
     3241 caagcgcacg gactgacacc agagcaggtc gtggcaattg cgagcaacgg agggggaaag
     3301 caggcactcg aaaccgtcca gaggttgctg cctgtgctgt gccaagcgca cggactcact
     3361 ccagagcagg tcgtggcaat tgcgagccat gacgggggaa agcaggcact cgaaaccgtc
     3421 cagaggttgc tgcctgtgct gtgccaagcg cacggcctca ccccagagca ggtcgtggca
     3481 attgcgagcc atgacggggg aaagcaggca ctcgaaaccg tccagaggtt gctgcctgtg
     3541 ctgtgccaag cgcacggatt aaccccagag caggtcgtgg caattgcgag caacatcggg
     3601 ggaaagcagg cactcgaaac cgtccagagg ttgctgcctg tgctgtgcca agcgcacgga
     3661 cttaccccag agcaggtcgt ggcaattgcg agccatgacg ggggaaagca ggcactcgaa
     3721 accgtccaga ggttgctgcc tgtgctgtgc caagcgcacg ggctcacccc agagcaggtc
     3781 gtggcaattg cgagccatga cgggggaaag caggcactcg aaaccgtcca gaggttgctg
     3841 cctgtgctgt gccaagcgca cggtcttacc ccagagcagg tcgtggcaat tgcgagccat
     3901 gacgggggaa agcaggcact cgaaaccgtc cagaggttgc tgcctgtgct gtgccaagcg
     3961 cacggcctca ccccagagca ggtcgtggca attgcgagcc atgacggggg aaagcaggca
     4021 ctcgaaaccg tccagaggtt gctgcctgtg ctgtgccaag cgcatgggct caccccagag
     4081 caggtcgtgg caattgcgag caacatcggg ggaaagcagg cactcgaaac cgtccagagg
     4141 ttgctgcctg tgctgtgcca agcgcacggt ctaaccccag agcaggtcgt ggcaattgcg
     4201 agccatgacg ggggaaagca ggcactcgaa accgtccaga ggttgctgcc tgtgctgtgc
     4261 caagcgcacg gactcacgcc tgagcaggta gtggctattg catccaacat cgggggcaga
     4321 cccgcactgg agtcaatcgt ggcccagctt tcgaggccgg accccgcgct ggccgcactc
     4381 actaatgatc atcttgtagc gctggcctgc ctcggcggac gacccgcctt ggatgcggtg
     4441 aagaaggggc tcccgcacgc gcctgcattg attaagcgga ccaacagaag gattcccgag
     4501 aggacatcac atcgagtggc aggttcccaa ctcgtgaaga gtgaacttga ggagaaaaag
     4561 tcggagctgc ggcacaaatt gaaatacgta ccgcatgaat acatcgaact tatcgaaatt
     4621 gctaggaact cgactcaaga cagaatcctt gagatgaagg taatggagtt ctttatgaag
     4681 gtttatggat accgagggaa gcatctcggt ggatcacgaa aacccgacgg agcaatctat
     4741 acggtgggga gcccgattga ttacggagtg atcgtcgaca cgaaagccta cagcggtggg
     4801 tacaatcttc ccatcgggca ggcagatgag atgcaacgtt atgtcgaaga aaatcagacc
     4861 aggaacaaac acatcaatcc aaatgagtgg tggaaagtgt atccttcatc agtgaccgag
     4921 tttaagtttt tgtttgtctc tgggcatttc aaaggcaact ataaggccca gctcacacgg
     4981 ttgaatcaca ttacgaactg caatggtgcg gttttgtccg tagaggaact gctcattggt
     5041 ggagaaatga tcaaagcggg aactctgaca ctggaagaag tcagacgcaa gtttaacaat
     5101 ggcgagatca atttccgctc ataaaaaatc agcctcgact gtgccttcta gttgccagcc
     5161 atctgttgtt tgcccctccc ccgtgccttc cttgaccctg gaaggtgcca ctcccactgt
     5221 cctttcctaa taaaatgagg aaattgcatc acaacactca accctatctc ggtctattct
     5281 tttgatttat aagggatttt gccgatttcg gcctattggt taaaaaatga gctgatttaa
     5341 caaaaattta acgcgaatta attctgtgga atgtgtgtca gttagggtgt ggaaagtccc
     5401 caggctcccc agcaggcaga agtatgcaaa gcatgcatct caattagtca gcaaccaggt
     5461 gtggaaagtc cccaggctcc ccagcaggca gaagtatgca aagcatgcat ctcaattagt
     5521 cagcaaccat agtcccgccc ctaactccgc ccatcccgcc cctaactccg cccagttccg
     5581 cccattctcc gccccatggc tgactaattt tttttattta tgcagaggcc gaggccgcct
     5641 ctgcctctga gctattccag aagtagtgag gaggcttttt tggaggccta ggcttttgca
     5701 aaaagctccc gggagcttgt atatccattt tcggatctga tcagcacgtg atgaaaaagc
     5761 ctgaactcac cgcgacgtct gtcgagaagt ttctgatcga aaagttcgac agcgtctccg
     5821 acctgatgca gctctcggag ggcgaagaat ctcgtgcttt cagcttcgat gtaggagggc
     5881 gtggatatgt cctgcgggta aatagctgcg ccgatggttt ctacaaagat cgttatgttt
     5941 atcggcactt tgcatcggcc gcgctcccga ttccggaagt gcttgacatt ggggaattca
     6001 gcgagagcct gacctattgc atctcccgcc gtgcacaggg tgtcacgttg caagacctgc
     6061 ctgaaaccga actgcccgct gttctgcagc cggtcgcgga ggccatggat gcgatcgctg
     6121 cggccgatct tagccagacg agcgggttcg gcccattcgg accgcaagga atcggtcaat
     6181 acactacatg gcgtgatttc atatgcgcga ttgctgatcc ccatgtgtat cactggcaaa
     6241 ctgtgatgga cgacaccgtc agtgcgtccg tcgcgcaggc tctcgatgag ctgatgcttt
     6301 gggccgagga ctgccccgaa gtccggcacc tcgtgcacgc ggatttcggc tccaacaatg
     6361 tcctgacgga caatggccgc ataacagcgg tcattgactg gagcgaggcg atgttcgggg
     6421 attcccaata cgaggtcgcc aacatcttct tctggaggcc gtggttggct tgtatggagc
     6481 agcagacgcg ctacttcgag cggaggcatc cggagcttgc aggatcgccg cggctccggg
     6541 cgtatatgct ccgcattggt cttgaccaac tctatcagag cttggttgac ggcaatttcg
     6601 atgatgcagc ttgggcgcag ggtcgatgcg acgcaatcgt ccgatccgga gccgggactg
     6661 tcgggcgtac acaaatcgcc cgcagaagcg cggccgtctg gaccgatggc tgtgtagaag
     6721 tactcgccga tagtggaaac cgacgcccca gcactcgtcc gagggcaaag gaatagcacg
     6781 tgctacgaga tttcgattcc accgccgcct tctatgaaag gttgggcttc ggaatcgttt
     6841 tccgggacgc cggctggatg atcctccagc gcggggatct catgctggag ttcttcgccc
     6901 accccaactt gtttattgca gcttataatg gttacaaata aagcaatagc atcacaaatt
     6961 tcacaaataa agcatttttt tcactgcatt ctagttgtgg tttgtccaaa ctcatcaatg
     7021 tatcttatca tgtctgtata ccgtcgacct ctagctagag cttggcgtaa tcatggtcat
     7081 taccaatgct taatcagtga ggcacctatc tcagcgatct gtctatttcg ttcatccata
     7141 gttgcctgac tccccgtcgt gtagataact acgatacggg agggcttacc atctggcccc
     7201 agcgctgcga tgataccgcg agaaccacgc tcaccggctc cggatttatc agcaataaac
     7261 cagccagccg gaagggccga gcgcagaagt ggtcctgcaa ctttatccgc ctccatccag
     7321 tctattaatt gttgccggga agctagagta agtagttcgc cagttaatag tttgcgcaac
     7381 gttgttgcca tcgctacagg catcgtggtg tcacgctcgt cgtttggtat ggcttcattc
     7441 agctccggtt cccaacgatc aaggcgagtt acatgatccc ccatgttgtg caaaaaagcg
     7501 gttagctcct tcggtcctcc gatcgttgtc agaagtaagt tggccgcagt gttatcactc
     7561 atggttatgg cagcactgca taattctctt actgtcatgc catccgtaag atgcttttct
     7621 gtgactggtg agtactcaac caagtcattc tgagaatagt gtatgcggcg accgagttgc
     7681 tcttgcccgg cgtcaatacg ggataatacc gcgccacata gcagaacttt aaaagtgctc
     7741 atcattggaa aacgttcttc ggggcgaaaa ctctcaagga tcttaccgct gttgagatcc
     7801 agttcgatgt aacccactcg tgcacccaac tgatcttcag catcttttac tttcaccagc
     7861 gtttctgggt gagcaaaaac aggaaggcaa aatgccgcaa aaaagggaat aagggcgaca
     7921 cggaaatgtt gaatactcat attcttcctt tttcaatatt attgaagcat ttatcagggt
     7981 tattgtctca tgagcggata catatttgaa tgtatttaga aaaataaaca aataggggtc
     8041 agtgttacaa ccaattaacc aattctgaac attatcgcga gcccatttat acctgaatat
     8101 ggctcataac accccttg
//
